Addgene plasmid #232009: pCMV CHMP2B-L4D F5D-d55-138-3xHA (Δα2-4)
Purpose: Expression of a CHMP2B membrane binding mutant (L4D F5D) with the second through fourth helices deleted with a 3xHA tag.
Depositing lab: Franz-Ulrich Hartl. Publication: alpha-Synuclein aggregates inhibit ESCRT-III through sequestration and collateral degradation. Sitron CS, Trinkaus VA, Galesic A, Garhammer M, Yuste-Checa P, Dransfeld U, Feigenbutz D, Zhang J, Ivashko L, Dudanova I, Harper JW, Hartl FU. Mol Cell. 2025 Sep 18;85(18):3505-3523.e17. doi: 10.1016/j.molcel.2025.08.022. Epub 2025 Sep 10. PubMed 40934925.
Backbone
  Vector backbone: pHM6
  Backbone size w/o insert (bp): 5450
  Vector type: Mammalian Expression
Growth in bacteria
  Bacterial resistance: Ampicillin, 100 μg/mL
  Growth temperature: 37°C
  Growth strain: DH5alpha
  Copy number: High Copy
Gene/Insert
  Gene/Insert name: CHMP2B
  Species: H. sapiens (human)
  Mutation: L4D F5D Δ55-138
  Entrez Gene: CHMP2B (a.k.a. ALS17, CHMP2.5, DMT1, FTDALS7, VPS2-2, VPS2B)
  Tag / fusion protein: 3xHA (C terminal on insert)
  Cloning method: Gibson Cloning
Terms and licenses: Academic/Nonprofit Terms; Industry Terms: Not Available to Industry
Depositor comments: Please visit https://doi.org/10.1101/2025.01.13.632710 for bioRxiv preprint.
How to cite: pCMV CHMP2B-L4D F5D-d55-138-3xHA (Δα2-4) was a gift from Franz-Ulrich Hartl (Addgene plasmid # 232009 ; http://n2t.net/addgene:232009 ; RRID:Addgene_232009)
