[The description below was written by a language model from this plasmid's Addgene catalogue record and pLannotate feature annotations shown in this document.]
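Description:
pCMV CHMP2B-L4D F5D-d55-138-3xHA (Δα2-4) is a mammalian expression plasmid built on the pHM6 backbone, with a sequenced length of about 5.9 kb. It is propagated in E. coli through a high-copy ColE1/pUC-type origin and selected with ampicillin via the β-lactamase gene under its own promoter. An f1 origin is also present. For selection in mammalian cells, the backbone carries a neomycin/kanamycin phosphotransferase gene driven by the SV40 enhancer/early promoter and terminated by an SV40 polyadenylation signal. Short annotated fragments such as ble, lacI, the lac promoter/operator, bom and a small HIV-1 LTR match appear to be backbone remnants or annotation artefacts rather than functional parts.

The payload is a human CHMP2B coding sequence placed downstream of the CMV immediate-early enhancer and promoter and followed by the bovine growth hormone polyadenylation signal. T7 and SP6 promoters flank the cloning region. CHMP2B is a core ESCRT-III subunit involved in multivesicular body formation and endosomal sorting. This version carries the L4D and F5D substitutions, described in the record as disrupting membrane binding, together with deletion of residues 55–138, which removes the second through fourth helices. A 3xHA epitope tag is fused to the C terminus for detection or immunoprecipitation; the automated annotation marks only a fragment of the tag. The insert was assembled by Gibson cloning.

The plasmid expresses this truncated, membrane-binding-deficient variant in mammalian cells. It comes from a study of how α-synuclein aggregates inhibit ESCRT-III through sequestration and collateral degradation, where it presumably served to map which CHMP2B regions matter.
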