Features (pLannotate 1.2.2; 22 found; start..end, strand, type, name):
     16..68      -  misc_feature   bom (fragment): basis of mobility region from pBR322
    223..602     +  enhancer       CMV enhancer: human cytomegalovirus immediate early enhancer
    603..806     +  promoter       CMV promoter: human cytomegalovirus (CMV) immediate early promoter
    802..835     +  LTR            5' LTR (truncated) (fragment): truncated 5' long terminal repeat (LTR) from HIV-1
    851..869     +  promoter       T7 promoter: promoter for bacteriophage T7 RNA polymerase
    889..1302    +  CDS            CHMP2B (fragment): CHM2B_HUMAN - Experimental evidence at protein level: Swiss-Prot protein existence level 1. Probable core component of the endosomal sorting required for transport complex III (ESCRT-III) which is involved in multivesicular bodies (MVBs) formation and sorting of endosomal cargo proteins into MVBs. MVBs contain intraluminal vesicles (ILVs) that are generated by invagination and scission from the limiting membrane of the endosome and mostly are delivered to lysosomes enabling degradation of membrane proteins, such as stimulated growth factor receptors, lysosomal enzymes and lipids. The MVB pathw
   1375..1398    +  CDS            3xHA (fragment): three tandem HA epitope tags
   1411..1429    -  promoter       SP6 promoter: promoter for bacteriophage SP6 RNA polymerase
   1455..1679    +  polyA_signal   bGH poly(A) signal: bovine growth hormone polyadenylation signal
   1683..1704    +  promoter       SV40 promoter (fragment): SV40 enhancer and early promoter
   1725..2153    +  rep_origin     f1 ori (sequence partly withheld): f1 bacteriophage origin of replication; arrow indicates direction of (+) strand synthesis
   2167..2496    +  promoter       SV40 promoter: SV40 enhancer and early promoter
   2563..3354    +  CDS            neo: KKA2_KLEPN - Also known as kan, nptII. Experimental evidence at protein level: Swiss-Prot protein existence level 1. Resistance to kanamycin, neomycin, paromomycin, ribostamycin, butirosin and gentamicin B. From Klebsiella pneumoniae.
   3378..3536    +  CDS            ble (fragment): BLE_KLEPN - Experimental evidence at protein level: Swiss-Prot protein existence level 1. Binding protein with a strong affinity to the bleomycin family of antibiotics. Binds to CL990; an antimitotic-antibiotic compound. From Klebsiella pneumoniae.
   3531..3652    +  polyA_signal   SV40 poly(A) signal: SV40 polyadenylation signal
   3725..3741    -  protein_bind   lac operator: The lac repressor binds to the lac operator to inhibit transcription in E. coli. This inhibition can be relieved by adding lactose or isopropyl-β-D-thiogalactopyranoside (IPTG). lac repressor encoded by lacI
   3749..3779    -  promoter       lac promoter: promoter for the E. coli lac operon
   3794..3815    -  protein_bind   CAP binding site: CAP binding activates transcription in the presence of cAMP. E. coli catabolite activator protein
   3828..3920    -  CDS            lacI (fragment): lac repressor; lacI; The lac repressor binds to the lac operator to inhibit transcription in E. coli. This inhibition can be relieved by adding lactose or isopropyl-β-D-thiogalactopyranoside (IPTG).
   4103..4691    -  rep_origin     ori: high-copy-number ColE1/pMB1/pBR322/pUC origin of replication
   4862..5722    -  CDS            AmpR: β-lactamase; bla; confers resistance to ampicillin, carbenicillin, and related antibiotics
   5723..5827    -  promoter       AmpR promoter: bla
>Addgene plasmid #232009 | pCMV CHMP2B-L4D F5D-d55-138-3xHA (Δα2-4) | addgene full sequence | sequence record 470414 | Addgene NGS Result
GATCTCCCGATCCCCTATGGTGCACTCTCAGTACAATCTGCTCTGATGCCGCATAGTTAAGCCAGTATCT
GCTCCCTGCTTGTGTGTTGGAGGTCGCTGAGTAGTGCGCGAGCAAAATTTAAGCTACAACAAGGCAAGGC
TTGACCGACAATTGCATGAAGAATCTGCTTAGGGTTAGGCGTTTTGCGCTGCTTCGCGATGTACGGGCCA
GATATACGCGTTGACATTGATTATTGACTAGTTATTAATAGTAATCAATTACGGGGTCATTAGTTCATAG
CCCATATATGGAGTTCCGCGTTACATAACTTACGGTAAATGGCCCGCCTGGCTGACCGCCCAACGACCCC
CGCCCATTGACGTCAATAATGACGTATGTTCCCATAGTAACGCCAATAGGGACTTTCCATTGACGTCAAT
GGGTGGAGTATTTACGGTAAACTGCCCACTTGGCAGTACATCAAGTGTATCATATGCCAAGTACGCCCCC
TATTGACGTCAATGACGGTAAATGGCCCGCCTGGCATTATGCCCAGTACATGACCTTATGGGACTTTCCT
ACTTGGCAGTACATCTACGTATTAGTCATCGCTATTACCATGGTGATGCGGTTTTGGCAGTACATCAATG
GGCGTGGATAGCGGTTTGACTCACGGGGATTTCCAAGTCTCCACCCCATTGACGTCAATGGGAGTTTGTT
TTGGCACCAAAATCAACGGGACTTTCCAAAATGTCGTAACAACTCCGCCCCATTGACGCAAATGGGCGGT
AGGCGTGTACGGTGGGAGGTCTATATAAGCAGAGCTCTCTGGCTAACTAGAGAACCCACTGCTTACTGGC
TTATCGAAATTAATACGACTCACTATAGGGAGACCCAAGCTGGAGACCATGGCGTCCGACGACAAGAAGA
AAACCGTGGATGATGTAATAAAGGAACAGAATCGAGAGTTACGAGGTACACAGAGGGCTATAATCAGAGA
TCGAGCAGCTTTAGAGAAACAAGAAAAACAGCTGGAATTAGAAATTAAGAAAATGGCCAAGATTGGTAAT
GGAGGTTCAGGTTCAGGTGGAGGATCCGAAGAAATGATCAATGATACACTTGATGACATCTTTGACGGTT
CTGATGACGAAGAAGAAAGCCAGGATATTGTGAATCAAGTTCTTGATGAAATTGGAATTGAAATTTCTGG
AAAGATGGCCAAAGCTCCATCAGCTGCTCGAAGCTTACCATCTGCCTCTACTTCAAAGGCTACAATCTCA
GATGAAGAGATTGAACGGCAACTCAAGGCTTTAGGAGTAGATGGAGGATCCTACCCATACGACGTCCCAG
ACTACGCTGGATACCCGTATGATGTTCCGGATTACGCTGGCTACCCATATGACGTTCCGGATTACGCTTG
AGGGCCCTATTCTATAGTGTCACCTAAATGCTAGAGCTCGCTGATCAGCCTCGACTGTGCCTTCTAGTTG
CCAGCCATCTGTTGTTTGCCCCTCCCCCGTGCCTTCCTTGACCCTGGAAGGTGCCACTCCCACTGTCCTT
TCCTAATAAAATGAGGAAATTGCATCGCATTGTCTGAGTAGGTGTCATTCTATTCTGGGGGGTGGGGTGG
GGCAGGACAGCAAGGGGGAGGATTGGGAAGACAATAGCAGGCATGCTGGGGATGCGGTGGGCTCTATGGC
TTCTGAGGCGGAAAGAACCAGCTGGGGCTCTAGGGGGTATCCCC
[124 nt withheld, positions 1725-1848]
C
[91 nt withheld, positions 1850-1940]
A
[49 nt withheld, positions 1942-1990]
CCTTTGACGTTGGAGTCCACGTTCTTT
[37 nt withheld, positions 2018-2054]
ACCCTATCTCGGTCTATTCTTTTGATTTATAAGGGATTTTGCCGATTTCGGCCTATTGGTTAAAAAATGA
GCTGATTTAACAAAAATTTAACGCGAATTAATTCTGTGGAATGTGTGTCAGTTAGGGTGTGGAAAGTCCC
CAGGCTCCCCAGCAGGCAGAAGTATGCAAAGCATGCATCTCAATTAGTCAGCAACCAGGTGTGGAAAGTC
CCCAGGCTCCCCAGCAGGCAGAAGTATGCAAAGCATGCATCTCAATTAGTCAGCAACCATAGTCCCGCCC
CTAACTCCGCCCATCCCGCCCCTAACTCCGCCCAGTTCCGCCCATTCTCCGCCCCATGGCTGACTAATTT
TTTTTATTTATGCAGAGGCCGAGGCCGCCTCTGCCTCTGAGCTATTCCAGAAGTAGTGAGGAGGCTTTTT
TGGAGGCCTAGGCTTTTGCAAAAAGCTCCCGGGAGCTTGTATATCCATTTTCGGATCTGATCAAGAGACA
GGATGAGGATCGTTTCGCATGATTGAACAAGATGGATTGCACGCAGGTTCTCCGGCCGCTTGGGTGGAGA
GGCTATTCGGCTATGACTGGGCACAACAGACAATCGGCTGCTCTGATGCCGCCGTGTTCCGGCTGTCAGC
GCAGGGGCGCCCGGTTCTTTTTGTCAAGACCGACCTGTCCGGTGCCCTGAATGAACTGCAGGACGAGGCA
GCGCGGCTATCGTGGCTGGCCACGACGGGCGTTCCTTGCGCAGCTGTGCTCGACGTTGTCACTGAAGCGG
GAAGGGACTGGCTGCTATTGGGCGAAGTGCCGGGGCAGGATCTCCTGTCATCTCACCTTGCTCCTGCCGA
GAAAGTATCCATCATGGCTGATGCAATGCGGCGGCTGCATACGCTTGATCCGGCTACCTGCCCATTCGAC
CACCAAGCGAAACATCGCATCGAGCGAGCACGTACTCGGATGGAAGCCGGTCTTGTCGATCAGGATGATC
TGGACGAAGAGCATCAGGGGCTCGCGCCAGCCGAACTGTTCGCCAGGCTCAAGGCGCGCATGCCCGACGG
CGAGGATCTCGTCGTGACCCATGGCGATGCCTGCTTGCCGAATATCATGGTGGAAAATGGCCGCTTTTCT
GGATTCATCGACTGTGGCCGGCTGGGTGTGGCGGACCGCTATCAGGACATAGCGTTGGCTACCCGTGATA
TTGCTGAAGAGCTTGGCGGCGAATGGGCTGACCGCTTCCTCGTGCTTTACGGTATCGCCGCTCCCGATTC
GCAGCGCATCGCCTTCTATCGCCTTCTTGACGAGTTCTTCTGAGCGGGACTCTGGGGTTCGAAATGACCG
ACCAAGCGACGCCCAACCTGCCATCACGAGATTTCGATTCCACCGCCGCCTTCTATGAAAGGTTGGGCTT
CGGAATCGTTTTCCGGGACGCCGGCTGGATGATCCTCCAGCGCGGGGATCTCATGCTGGAGTTCTTCGCC
CACCCCAACTTGTTTATTGCAGCTTATAATGGTTACAAATAAAGCAATAGCATCACAAATTTCACAAATA
AAGCATTTTTTTCACTGCATTCTAGTTGTGGTTTGTCCAAACTCATCAATGTATCTTATCATGTCTGTAT
ACCGTCGACCTCTAGCTAGAGCTTGGCGTAATCATGGTCATAGCTGTTTCCTGTGTGAAATTGTTATCCG
CTCACAATTCCACACAACATACGAGCCGGAAGCATAAAGTGTAAAGCCTGGGGTGCCTAATGAGTGAGCT
AACTCACATTAATTGCGTTGCGCTCACTGCCCGCTTTCCAGTCGGGAAACCTGTCGTGCCAGCTGCATTA
ATGAATCGGCCAACGCGCGGGGAGAGGCGGTTTGCGTATTGGGCGCTCTTCCGCTTCCTCGCTCACTGAC
TCGCTGCGCTCGGTCGTTCGGCTGCGGCGAGCGGTATCAGCTCACTCAAAGGCGGTAATACGGTTATCCA
CAGAATCAGGGGATAACGCAGGAAAGAACATGTGAGCAAAAGGCCAGCAAAAGGCCAGGAACCGTAAAAA
GGCCGCGTTGCTGGCGTTTTTCCATAGGCTCCGCCCCCCTGACGAGCATCACAAAAATCGACGCTCAAGT
CAGAGGTGGCGAAACCCGACAGGACTATAAAGATACCAGGCGTTTCCCCCTGGAAGCTCCCTCGTGCGCT
CTCCTGTTCCGACCCTGCCGCTTACCGGATACCTGTCCGCCTTTCTCCCTTCGGGAAGCGTGGCGCTTTC
TCATAGCTCACGCTGTAGGTATCTCAGTTCGGTGTAGGTCGTTCGCTCCAAGCTGGGCTGTGTGCACGAA
CCCCCCGTTCAGCCCGACCGCTGCGCCTTATCCGGTAACTATCGTCTTGAGTCCAACCCGGTAAGACACG
ACTTATCGCCACTGGCAGCAGCCACTGGTAACAGGATTAGCAGAGCGAGGTATGTAGGCGGTGCTACAGA
GTTCTTGAAGTGGTGGCCTAACTACGGCTACACTAGAAGAACAGTATTTGGTATCTGCGCTCTGCTGAAG
CCAGTTACCTTCGGAAAAAGAGTTGGTAGCTCTTGATCCGGCAAACAAACCACCGCTGGTAGCGGTGGTT
TTTTTGTTTGCAAGCAGCAGATTACGCGCAGAAAAAAAGGATCTCAAGAAGATCCTTTGATCTTTTCTAC
GGGGTCTGACGCTCAGTGGAACGAAAACTCACGTTAAGGGATTTTGGTCATGAGATTATCAAAAAGGATC
TTCACCTAGATCCTTTTAAATTAAAAATGAAGTTTTAAATCAATCTAAAGTATATATGAGTAAACTTGGT
CTGACAGTTACCAATGCTTAATCAGTGAGGCACCTATCTCAGCGATCTGTCTATTTCGTTCATCCATAGT
TGCCTGACTCCCCGTCGTGTAGATAACTACGATACGGGAGGGCTTACCATCTGGCCCCAGTGCTGCAATG
ATACCGCGAGACCCACGCTCACCGGCTCCAGATTTATCAGCAATAAACCAGCCAGCCGGAAGGGCCGAGC
GCAGAAGTGGTCCTGCAACTTTATCCGCCTCCATCCAGTCTATTAATTGTTGCCGGGAAGCTAGAGTAAG
TAGTTCGCCAGTTAATAGTTTGCGCAACGTTGTTGCCATTGCTACAGGCATCGTGGTGTCACGCTCGTCG
TTTGGTATGGCTTCATTCAGCTCCGGTTCCCAACGATCAAGGCGAGTTACATGATCCCCCATGTTGTGCA
AAAAAGCGGTTAGCTCCTTCGGTCCTCCGATCGTTGTCAGAAGTAAGTTGGCCGCAGTGTTATCACTCAT
GGTTATGGCAGCACTGCATAATTCTCTTACTGTCATGCCATCCGTAAGATGCTTTTCTGTGACTGGTGAG
TACTCAACCAAGTCATTCTGAGAATAGTGTATGCGGCGACCGAGTTGCTCTTGCCCGGCGTCAATACGGG
ATAATACCGCGCCACATAGCAGAACTTTAAAAGTGCTCATCATTGGAAAACGTTCTTCGGGGCGAAAACT
CTCAAGGATCTTACCGCTGTTGAGATCCAGTTCGATGTAACCCACTCGTGCACCCAACTGATCTTCAGCA
TCTTTTACTTTCACCAGCGTTTCTGGGTGAGCAAAAACAGGAAGGCAAAATGCCGCAAAAAAGGGAATAA
GGGCGACACGGAAATGTTGAATACTCATACTCTTCCTTTTTCAATATTATTGAAGCATTTATCAGGGTTA
TTGTCTCATGAGCGGATACATATTTGAATGTATTTAGAAAAATAAACAAATAGGGGTTCCGCGCACATTT
CCCCGAAAAGTGCCACCTGACGTCGACGGATCGGGA
